Addgene plasmid #50865: pcDNA3.1 Flag YFP hNKCC1 A675C C723S C724V A735C (NT847)
Purpose: Expresses human NKCC1 A675C C723S C724V A735C mutant with an N-terminal 3xFLAG-YFP tag in mammalian cells. cDNA is synthetic, containing convenient restriction sites.
Depositing lab: Biff Forbush. Depositing organization: Yale University. Publication: Molecular Motions Involved in Na-K-Cl Cotransporter-mediated Ion Transport and Transporter Activation Revealed by Internal Crosslinking between Transmembrane Domains 10 and 11/12. Monette MY, Somasekharan S, Forbush B. J Biol Chem. 2014 Jan 22. 10.1074/jbc.M113.542258 PubMed 24451383.
Backbone
  Vector backbone: pcDNA 3.1 neo
  Backbone manufacturer: Life Technologies
  Backbone size w/o insert (bp): 5316
  Vector type: Mammalian Expression
  Selectable markers: Neomycin (select with G418)
Growth in bacteria
  Bacterial resistance: Ampicillin, 100 μg/mL
  Growth temperature: 37°C
  Growth strain: DH5alpha
  Copy number: High Copy
Gene/Insert
  Gene/Insert name: human NKCC1 (synthetic) (alt names: Slc12A2 (synthetic); Na-K-Cl cotransporter)
  Species: H. sapiens (human), Synthetic
  Insert size (bp): 4479
  Mutation: A675C C723S C724V A735C in hNKCC1 in NT17
  Entrez Gene: SLC12A2 (a.k.a. BSC, BSC-2, BSC2, CCC1, KILQS, NKCC1, PPP1R141)
  Promoter: CMV
  Tag / fusion protein: 3x Flag (N terminal on insert); YFP (N terminal on insert)
  Cloning method: Restriction Enzyme; 5′ cloning site NheI (not destroyed); 3′ cloning site PmeI (not destroyed)
  Sequencing primers: 5′ CMV-F; 3′ BGH-rev
Terms and licenses: Academic/Nonprofit Terms; Industry Terms: Not Available to Industry
Depositor comments: Plasmid constructed from pcDNA3.1 Flag YFP hNKCC1 WT (NT17). See Addgene plasmid# 49085 (http://www.addgene.org/49085/) for plasmid map of wild-type construct.
How to cite: pcDNA3.1 Flag YFP hNKCC1 A675C C723S C724V A735C (NT847) was a gift from Biff Forbush (Addgene plasmid # 50865 ; http://n2t.net/addgene:50865 ; RRID:Addgene_50865)
