[The description below was written by a language model from this plasmid's Addgene catalogue record and pLannotate feature annotations shown in this document.]
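Description:
pcDNA3.1 Flag YFP hNKCC1 A675C C723S C724V A735C (NT847) is a mammalian expression plasmid of about 9.8 kb built on the pcDNA3.1 neo backbone. It is propagated in E. coli through a high-copy ColE1/pUC-type origin with ampicillin selection (AmpR under its own bla promoter), and it also carries an f1 origin. For selection in mammalian cells, an SV40 early promoter drives a neomycin phosphotransferase gene terminated by an SV40 polyadenylation signal, giving G418 resistance. Short annotated fragments such as ble, lacI, bom and a truncated HIV-1 LTR are small partial matches in backbone sequence, not functional modules described by the record.

The payload is a single open reading frame driven by the CMV immediate-early enhancer and promoter and terminated by the bovine growth hormone polyadenylation signal. A T7 promoter lies just upstream of the insert. The reading frame begins with a 3xFLAG epitope, continues into a yellow fluorescent protein (listed as YFP in the catalogue and annotated as mCitrine in the feature table), and ends with the human Na-K-Cl cotransporter NKCC1 (SLC12A2). The cDNA is synthetic, designed with convenient restriction sites, and was cloned between NheI and PmeI. This version derives from the wild-type NT17 construct and carries four substitutions: A675C, C723S, C724V and A735C. These introduce two cysteines and remove two native ones. The associated study examined internal crosslinking between transmembrane domains 10 and 11/12, so the engineered cysteines presumably serve as crosslinking positions for probing conformational movements during ion transport and transporter activation. The FLAG and fluorescent tags allow detection of the expressed protein.
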