Features (pLannotate 1.2.2; 22 found; start..end, strand, type, name):
     31..96      +  CDS            3xFLAG: three tandem FLAG® epitope tags, followed by an enterokinase cleavage site
    109..822     +  CDS            mCitrine: mCitrine is a basic (constitutively fluorescent) yellow fluorescent protein published in 2001, derived from Aequorea victoria.
    829..4464    +  CDS            SLC12A2: S12A2_HUMAN - Also known as NKCC1. Experimental evidence at protein level: Swiss-Prot protein existence level 1. Cation-chloride cotransporter which mediates the electroneutral transport of chloride, potassium and/or sodium ions across the membrane. Plays a vital role in the regulation of ionic balance and cell volume. From Homo sapiens (Human).
   4501..4725    +  polyA_signal   bGH poly(A) signal: bovine growth hormone polyadenylation signal
   4729..4750    +  promoter       SV40 promoter (fragment): SV40 enhancer and early promoter
   4771..5199    +  rep_origin     f1 ori (sequence partly withheld): f1 bacteriophage origin of replication; arrow indicates direction of (+) strand synthesis
   5213..5542    +  promoter       SV40 promoter: SV40 enhancer and early promoter
   5609..6400    +  CDS            neo: KKA2_KLEPN - Also known as kan, nptII. Experimental evidence at protein level: Swiss-Prot protein existence level 1. Resistance to kanamycin, neomycin, paromomycin, ribostamycin, butirosin and gentamicin B. From Klebsiella pneumoniae.
   6424..6582    +  CDS            ble (fragment): BLE_KLEPN - Experimental evidence at protein level: Swiss-Prot protein existence level 1. Binding protein with a strong affinity to the bleomycin family of antibiotics. Binds to CL990; an antimitotic-antibiotic compound. From Klebsiella pneumoniae.
   6577..6698    +  polyA_signal   SV40 poly(A) signal: SV40 polyadenylation signal
   6771..6787    -  protein_bind   lac operator: The lac repressor binds to the lac operator to inhibit transcription in E. coli. This inhibition can be relieved by adding lactose or isopropyl-β-D-thiogalactopyranoside (IPTG). lac repressor encoded by lacI
   6795..6825    -  promoter       lac promoter: promoter for the E. coli lac operon
   6840..6861    -  protein_bind   CAP binding site: CAP binding activates transcription in the presence of cAMP. E. coli catabolite activator protein
   6874..6966    -  CDS            lacI (fragment): lac repressor; lacI; The lac repressor binds to the lac operator to inhibit transcription in E. coli. This inhibition can be relieved by adding lactose or isopropyl-β-D-thiogalactopyranoside (IPTG).
   7149..7734    -  rep_origin     ori: high-copy-number ColE1/pMB1/pBR322/pUC origin of replication
   7905..8765    -  CDS            AmpR: β-lactamase; bla; confers resistance to ampicillin, carbenicillin, and related antibiotics
   8766..8870    -  promoter       AmpR promoter: bla
   8929..8981    -  misc_feature   bom (fragment): basis of mobility region from pBR322
   9136..9515    +  enhancer       CMV enhancer: human cytomegalovirus immediate early enhancer
   9516..9719    +  promoter       CMV promoter: human cytomegalovirus (CMV) immediate early promoter
   9715..9748    +  LTR            5' LTR (truncated) (fragment): truncated 5' long terminal repeat (LTR) from HIV-1
   9764..9782    +  promoter       T7 promoter: promoter for bacteriophage T7 RNA polymerase
>Addgene plasmid #50865 | pcDNA3.1 Flag YFP hNKCC1 A675C C723S C724V A735C (NT847) | depositor full sequence | sequence record 76338 | Full Sequence
GCTAGCCCGGGCACGGCCGCCACCATGGGAGACTACAAAGACCATGACGGTGATTATAAAGATCACGACA
TCGACTACAAGGATGACGATGACAAGGGTGACCCTACCGTCAGCAAGGGCGAGGAGCTGTTCACCGGGGT
GGTGCCCATCCTGGTCGAGCTGGACGGCGACGTAAACGGCCACAAGTTCAGCGTGTCCGGCGAGGGCGAG
GGCGATGCCACCTACGGCAAGCTGACCCTGAAGTTCATCTGCACCACCGGCAAGCTGCCCGTGCCCTGGC
CCACCCTCGTGACCACCTTCGGCTACGGCCTGATGTGCTTCGCCCGCTACCCCGACCACATGAAGCAGCA
CGACTTCTTCAAGTCCGCCATGCCCGAAGGCTACGTCCAGGAGCGCACCATCTTCTTCAAGGACGACGGC
AACTACAAGACCCGCGCCGAGGTGAAGTTCGAGGGCGACACCCTGGTGAACCGCATCGAGCTGAAGGGCA
TCGACTTCAAGGAGGACGGCAACATCCTAGGGCACAAGCTGGAGTACAACTACAACAGCCACAACGTTTA
TATCATGGCCGACAAGCAGAAGAACGGCATCAAGGTGAACTTCAAGATCCGCCACAACATCGAGGACGGC
AGCGTGCAGCTCGCCGACCACTACCAGCAGAACACCCCCATCGGCGACGGCCCCGTGCTGCTGCCCGACA
ACCACTACCTGAGCTACCAGTCCAAACTGAGCAAAGACCCCAACGAGAAGCGCGATCACATGGTCCTGCT
GGAGTTCGTGACCGCCGCCGGGATCACTCTCGGCATGGACGAGCTCTACAAGGGTGACCTGGAGCCGAGG
CCCACGGCTCCTAGCTCCGGCGCGCCAGGCCTCGCCGGAGTCGGCGAAACGCCGAGCGCCGCTGCGCTGG
CCGCAGCCAGGGTGGAACTGCCCGGAACCGCTGTGCCCTCGGTGCCGGAGGATGCTGCGCCCGCGAGCCG
GGACGGGGGCGGGGTCCGCGATGAGGGACCAGCCGCCGCCGGTGACGGCCTGGGCAGACCCTTGGGGCCT
ACCCCGAGCCAGAGCCGTTTCCAGGTGGACCTCGTTTCCGAGAACGCAGGGCGGGCTGCTGCTGCGGCGG
CGGCGGCTGCTGCGGCCGCCGCCGCTGCTGGTGCCGGGGCGGGGGCCAAGCAGACTCCTGCCGACGGGGA
AGCCAGCGGCGAGAGCGAGCCAGCTAAAGGCAGCGAGGAAGCCAAAGGCCGCTTCCGCGTTAACTTCGTA
GATCCTGCTGCCAGCTCGTCCGCAGAAGATAGCCTGTCAGATGCCGCCGGGGTCGGAGTCGATGGACCCA
ACGTGAGCTTCCAGAACGGCGGGGACACGGTACTGAGCGAGGGCAGCAGCCTCCATTCCGGTGGCGGCGG
CGGCTCCGGCCACCACCAGCACTACTATTATGATACCCACACCAACACCTACTATCTGCGCACCTTCGGC
CACAACACAATGGACGCGGTACCCAGGATCGACCACTACCGGCACACAGCCGCGCAGCTCGGCGAGAAGC
TGCTCCGGCCTAGCCTGGCCGAGCTGCATGACGAGCTGGAAAAGGAACCTTTTGAGGATGGCTTTGCAAA
TGGGGAAGAAAGCACTCCAACACGTGATGCTGTGGTCACGTACACGGCCGAAAGTAAAGGAGTCGTGAAG
TTTGGCTGGATCAAGGGTGTACTAGTACGTTGTATGTTAAACATTTGGGGTGTGATGCTTTTCATTCGTC
TCTCATGGATTGTGGGACAAGCTGGAATTGGTCTATCAGTCCTTGTAATAATGATGGCTACTGTTGTGAC
AACTATCACAGGATTGTCCACTAGCGCCATCGCAACTAATGGATTTGTAAGGGGAGGCGGCGCATATTAT
TTAATATCTAGAAGTCTAGGGCCTGAATTTGGTGGTGCCATTGGTCTAATCTTCGCCTTTGCCAACGCTG
TTGCTGTTGCTATGTATGTGGTTGGATTTGCAGAAACCGTGGTGGAGTTGCTGAAAGAACATTCCATTCT
TATGATAGATGAAATCAATGACATCCGGATTATTGGAGCCATTACAGTCGTGATTCTTTTAGGTATCTCA
GTAGCCGGTATGGAGTGGGAAGCAAAAGCTCAGATTGTTCTTTTGGTGATCCTACTTCTTGCTATTGGTG
ATTTCGTCATAGGAACATTTATCCCACTCGAGAGCAAGAAGCCAAAAGGGTTTTTTGGCTATAAATCTGA
AATCTTTAATGAGAACTTTGGCCCCGATTTTCGAGAAGAAGAAACTTTCTTTTCTGTATTTGCCATCTTT
TTTCCTGCTGCAACTGGAATTCTGGCTGGCGCAAATATCTCAGGTGATCTTGCAGATCCTCAGTCAGCCA
TACCCAAAGGAACACTCCTAGCCATTTTAATTACTACATTGGTTTATGTAGGAATTGCCGTGTCTGTAGG
TTCTTGTGTCGTACGCGATGCCACTGGTAATGTTAATGACACTATCGTAACAGAGCTAACAAACTGTACT
AGCGCAGCCTGCAAATTAAACTTTGATTTTTCATCTTGTGAATCCAGTCCTTGTAGCTACGGCCTAATGA
ACAACTTTCAGGTAATGAGTATGGTGTCAGGATTTACACCACTAATTTCCGCGGGCATATTCTCTGCCAC
TCTTTCTAGCGCATTAGCATCCCTAGTGAGTGCTCCCAAGATATTTCAGGCCCTATGTAAAGACAACATC
TACCCCGCTTTCCAGATGTTTGCTAAAGGTTATGGGAAAAATAATGAGCCATTACGTGGCTACATCTTAA
CATTCTTAATTGCACTTGGATTCATCTTAATTGCCGAACTGAATGTTATTTGTCCAATTATCTCAAACTT
CTTCCTTGCCAGCTATGCCCTCATCAATTTTTCAGTATTCCATGCTTCACTGGCCAAAAGCCCAGGATGG
CGACCGGCATTTAAATACTACAATATGTGGATCTCACTTCTTGGAGCAATTCTTTCTGTGATAGTAATGT
TCGTCATTAACTGGTGGGCTTGTTTGCTAACCTACGTGATAGTCCTTGGTCTCTATATTTATGTTACCTA
CAAAAAACCCGATGTGAATTGGGGATCCTCTACACAAGCCCTGACTTACCTCAATGCCCTGCAACATAGT
ATTAGGCTTTCTGGCGTGGAGGACCATGTGAAAAACTTTAGGCCACAGTGTCTTGTTATGACAGGAGCGC
CAAACTCACGGCCGGCCTTACTTCATCTTGTTCACGATTTCACAAAAAATGTTGGTTTGATGATCTGTGG
ACACGTACACATGGGACCACGCAGACAAGCCATGAAAGAAATGTCCATCGACCAAGCCAAATATCAGCGC
TGGCTTATTAAGAACAAAATGAAGGCTTTTTATGCACCAGTACATGCAGATGACCTCAGAGAAGGGGCCC
AATACTTGATGCAGGCTGCTGGCCTGGGCCGTATGAAGCCAAACACACTAGTCCTTGGATTTAAGAAAGA
TTGGTTGCAAGCAGATATGAGGGATGTGGATATGTACATAAACTTATTTCACGATGCTTTTGACATACAA
TATGGCGTAGTGGTTATTCGCCTAAAAGAAGGTCTGGATATTAGTCACCTGCAGGGACAAGAAGAATTAT
TGTCATCACAAGAGAAATCTCCTGGCACCAAGGATGTCGTAGTAAGTGTGGAATATAGTAAAAAGTCCGA
TTTAGATACTTCGAAACCCCTCAGTGAAAAACCAATTACCCATAAAGTCGAGGAAGAAGATGGCAAGACT
GCAACTCAACCACTGTTGAAAAAAGAATCCAAAGGCCCTATTGTGCCTTTGAATGTAGCTGACCAAAAGC
TTCTTGAAGCTAGTACACAGTTTCAGAAAAAACAAGGAAAGAATACTATTGATGTCTGGTGGCTTTTTGA
TGACGGAGGTCTGACCTTATTGATACCTTACCTTCTGACGACCAAGAAAAAATGGAAAGACTGTAAGATC
AGAGTATTCATTGGTGGAAAGATAAACAGAATAGACCATGACCGGAGAGCGATGGCTACTTTACTGAGCA
AGTTCAGAATCGATTTTTCTGACATCATGGTTCTAGGAGACATCAATACCAAACCAAAGAAAGAAAACAT
TATAGCTTTCGAGGAAATCATTGAGCCATACAGACTTCACGAAGATGATAAAGAGCAAGATATCGCAGAT
AAAATGAAAGAAGATGAACCCTGGCGAATAACAGATAATGAATTGGAGCTGTATAAGACCAAGACATACC
GGCAGATCAGGTTAAATGAGTTATTAAAGGAACATTCAAGCACAGCTAACATTATTGTGATGAGTTTACC
GGTCGCACGAAAGGGTGCCGTTTCTAGTGCTCTCTACATGGCATGGTTAGAAGCACTATCTAAGGATCTA
CCACCAATCCTACTAGTTCGTGGGAATCATCAGAGTGTCCTTACCTTCTATTCATAATTAATTAAGTTTA
AACCCGCTGATCAGCCTCGACTGTGCCTTCTAGTTGCCAGCCATCTGTTGTTTGCCCCTCCCCCGTGCCT
TCCTTGACCCTGGAAGGTGCCACTCCCACTGTCCTTTCCTAATAAAATGAGGAAATTGCATCGCATTGTC
TGAGTAGGTGTCATTCTATTCTGGGGGGTGGGGTGGGGCAGGACAGCAAGGGGGAGGATTGGGAAGACAA
TAGCAGGCATGCTGGGGATGCGGTGGGCTCTATGGCTTCTGAGGCGGAAAGAACCAGCTGGGGCTCTAGG
GGGTATCCCC
[124 nt withheld, positions 4771-4894]
C
[91 nt withheld, positions 4896-4986]
A
[49 nt withheld, positions 4988-5036]
CCTTTGACGTTGGAGTCCACGTTCTTT
[37 nt withheld, positions 5064-5100]
ACCCTATCTCGGTCTATTCTTTTGATTTATAAGGGATTTTGCCGATTTCGGCCTATTGGTTAAAAAATGA
GCTGATTTAACAAAAATTTAACGCGAATTAATTCTGTGGAATGTGTGTCAGTTAGGGTGTGGAAAGTCCC
CAGGCTCCCCAGCAGGCAGAAGTATGCAAAGCATGCATCTCAATTAGTCAGCAACCAGGTGTGGAAAGTC
CCCAGGCTCCCCAGCAGGCAGAAGTATGCAAAGCATGCATCTCAATTAGTCAGCAACCATAGTCCCGCCC
CTAACTCCGCCCATCCCGCCCCTAACTCCGCCCAGTTCCGCCCATTCTCCGCCCCATGGCTGACTAATTT
TTTTTATTTATGCAGAGGCCGAGGCCGCCTCTGCCTCTGAGCTATTCCAGAAGTAGTGAGGAGGCTTTTT
TGGAGGCCTAGGCTTTTGCAAAAAGCTCCCGGGAGCTTGTATATCCATTTTCGGATCTGATCAAGAGACA
GGATGAGGATCGTTTCGCATGATTGAACAAGATGGATTGCACGCAGGTTCTCCGGCCGCTTGGGTGGAGA
GGCTATTCGGCTATGACTGGGCACAACAGACAATCGGCTGCTCTGATGCCGCCGTGTTCCGGCTGTCAGC
GCAGGGGCGCCCGGTTCTTTTTGTCAAGACCGACCTGTCCGGTGCCCTGAATGAACTGCAGGACGAGGCA
GCGCGGCTATCGTGGCTGGCCACGACGGGCGTTCCTTGCGCAGCTGTGCTCGACGTTGTCACTGAAGCGG
GAAGGGACTGGCTGCTATTGGGCGAAGTGCCGGGGCAGGATCTCCTGTCATCTCACCTTGCTCCTGCCGA
GAAAGTATCCATCATGGCTGATGCAATGCGGCGGCTGCATACGCTTGATCCGGCTACCTGCCCATTCGAC
CACCAAGCGAAACATCGCATCGAGCGAGCACGTACTCGGATGGAAGCCGGTCTTGTCGATCAGGATGATC
TGGACGAAGAGCATCAGGGGCTCGCGCCAGCCGAACTGTTCGCCAGGCTCAAGGCGCGCATGCCCGACGG
CGAGGATCTCGTCGTGACCCATGGCGATGCCTGCTTGCCGAATATCATGGTGGAAAATGGCCGCTTTTCT
GGATTCATCGACTGTGGCCGGCTGGGTGTGGCGGACCGCTATCAGGACATAGCGTTGGCTACCCGTGATA
TTGCTGAAGAGCTTGGCGGCGAATGGGCTGACCGCTTCCTCGTGCTTTACGGTATCGCCGCTCCCGATTC
GCAGCGCATCGCCTTCTATCGCCTTCTTGACGAGTTCTTCTGAGCGGGACTCTGGGGTTCGAAATGACCG
ACCAAGCGACGCCCAACCTGCCATCACGAGATTTCGATTCCACCGCCGCCTTCTATGAAAGGTTGGGCTT
CGGAATCGTTTTCCGGGACGCCGGCTGGATGATCCTCCAGCGCGGGGATCTCATGCTGGAGTTCTTCGCC
CACCCCAACTTGTTTATTGCAGCTTATAATGGTTACAAATAAAGCAATAGCATCACAAATTTCACAAATA
AAGCATTTTTTTCACTGCATTCTAGTTGTGGTTTGTCCAAACTCATCAATGTATCTTATCATGTCTGTAT
ACCGTCGACCTCTAGCTAGAGCTTGGCGTAATCATGGTCATAGCTGTTTCCTGTGTGAAATTGTTATCCG
CTCACAATTCCACACAACATACGAGCCGGAAGCATAAAGTGTAAAGCCTGGGGTGCCTAATGAGTGAGCT
AACTCACATTAATTGCGTTGCGCTCACTGCCCGCTTTCCAGTCGGGAAACCTGTCGTGCCAGCTGCATTA
ATGAATCGGCCAACGCGCGGGGAGAGGCGGTTTGCGTATTGGGCGCTCTTCCGCTTCCTCGCTCACTGAC
TCGCTGCGCTCGGTCGTTCGGCTGCGGCGAGCGGTATCAGCTCACTCAAAGGCGGTAATACGGTTATCCA
CAGAATCAGGGGATAACGCAGGAAAGAACATGTGAGCAAAAGGCCAGCAAAAGGCCAGGAACCGTAAAAA
GGCCGCGTTGCTGGCGTTTTTCCATAGGCTCCGCCCCCCTGACGAGCATCACAAAAATCGACGCTCAAGT
CAGAGGTGGCGAAACCCGACAGGACTATAAAGATACCAGGCGTTTCCCCCTGGAAGCTCCCTCGTGCGCT
CTCCTGTTCCGACCCTGCCGCTTACCGGATACCTGTCCGCCTTTCTCCCTTCGGGAAGCGTGGCGCTTTC
TCATAGCTCACGCTGTAGGTATCTCAGTTCGGTGTAGGTCGTTCGCTCCAAGCTGGGCTGTGTGCACGAA
CCCCCCGTTCAGCCCGACCGCTGCGCCTTATCCGGTAACTATCGTCTTGAGTCCAACCCGGTAAGACACG
ACTTATCGCCACTGGCAGCAGCCACTGGTAACAGGATTAGCAGAGCGAGGTATGTAGGCGGTGCTACAGA
GTTCTTGAAGTGGTGGCCTAACTACGGCTACACTAGAAGAACAGTATTTGGTATCTGCGCTCTGCTGAAG
CCAGTTACCTTCGGAAAAAGAGTTGGTAGCTCTTGATCCGGCAAACAAACCACCGCTGGTAGCGGTTTTT
TTGTTTGCAAGCAGCAGATTACGCGCAGAAAAAAAGGATCTCAAGAAGATCCTTTGATCTTTTCTACGGG
GTCTGACGCTCAGTGGAACGAAAACTCACGTTAAGGGATTTTGGTCATGAGATTATCAAAAAGGATCTTC
ACCTAGATCCTTTTAAATTAAAAATGAAGTTTTAAATCAATCTAAAGTATATATGAGTAAACTTGGTCTG
ACAGTTACCAATGCTTAATCAGTGAGGCACCTATCTCAGCGATCTGTCTATTTCGTTCATCCATAGTTGC
CTGACTCCCCGTCGTGTAGATAACTACGATACGGGAGGGCTTACCATCTGGCCCCAGTGCTGCAATGATA
CCGCGAGACCCACGCTCACCGGCTCCAGATTTATCAGCAATAAACCAGCCAGCCGGAAGGGCCGAGCGCA
GAAGTGGTCCTGCAACTTTATCCGCCTCCATCCAGTCTATTAATTGTTGCCGGGAAGCTAGAGTAAGTAG
TTCGCCAGTTAATAGTTTGCGCAACGTTGTTGCCATTGCTACAGGCATCGTGGTGTCACGCTCGTCGTTT
GGTATGGCTTCATTCAGCTCCGGTTCCCAACGATCAAGGCGAGTTACATGATCCCCCATGTTGTGCAAAA
AAGCGGTTAGCTCCTTCGGTCCTCCGATCGTTGTCAGAAGTAAGTTGGCCGCAGTGTTATCACTCATGGT
TATGGCAGCACTGCATAATTCTCTTACTGTCATGCCATCCGTAAGATGCTTTTCTGTGACTGGTGAGTAC
TCAACCAAGTCATTCTGAGAATAGTGTATGCGGCGACCGAGTTGCTCTTGCCCGGCGTCAATACGGGATA
ATACCGCGCCACATAGCAGAACTTTAAAAGTGCTCATCATTGGAAAACGTTCTTCGGGGCGAAAACTCTC
AAGGATCTTACCGCTGTTGAGATCCAGTTCGATGTAACCCACTCGTGCACCCAACTGATCTTCAGCATCT
TTTACTTTCACCAGCGTTTCTGGGTGAGCAAAAACAGGAAGGCAAAATGCCGCAAAAAAGGGAATAAGGG
CGACACGGAAATGTTGAATACTCATACTCTTCCTTTTTCAATATTATTGAAGCATTTATCAGGGTTATTG
TCTCATGAGCGGATACATATTTGAATGTATTTAGAAAAATAAACAAATAGGGGTTCCGCGCACATTTCCC
CGAAAAGTGCCACCTGACGTCGACGGATCGGGAGATCTCCCGATCCCCTATGGTGCACTCTCAGTACAAT
CTGCTCTGATGCCGCATAGTTAAGCCAGTATCTGCTCCCTGCTTGTGTGTTGGAGGTCGCTGAGTAGTGC
GCGAGCAAAATTTAAGCTACAACAAGGCAAGGCTTGACCGACAATTGCATGAAGAATCTGCTTAGGGTTA
GGCGTTTTGCGCTGCTTCGCGATGTACGGGCCAGATATACGCGTTGACATTGATTATTGACTAGTTATTA
ATAGTAATCAATTACGGGGTCATTAGTTCATAGCCCATATATGGAGTTCCGCGTTACATAACTTACGGTA
AATGGCCCGCCTGGCTGACCGCCCAACGACCCCCGCCCATTGACGTCAATAATGACGTATGTTCCCATAG
TAACGCCAATAGGGACTTTCCATTGACGTCAATGGGTGGAGTATTTACGGTAAACTGCCCACTTGGCAGT
ACATCAAGTGTATCATATGCCAAGTACGCCCCCTATTGACGTCAATGACGGTAAATGGCCCGCCTGGCAT
TATGCCCAGTACATGACCTTATGGGACTTTCCTACTTGGCAGTACATCTACGTATTAGTCATCGCTATTA
CCATGGTGATGCGGTTTTGGCAGTACATCAATGGGCGTGGATAGCGGTTTGACTCACGGGGATTTCCAAG
TCTCCACCCCATTGACGTCAATGGGAGTTTGTTTTGGCACCAAAATCAACGGGACTTTCCAAAATGTCGT
AACAACTCCGCCCCATTGACGCAAATGGGCGGTAGGCGTGTACGGTGGGAGGTCTATATAAGCAGAGCTC
TCTGGCTAACTAGAGAACCCACTGCTTACTGGCTTATCGAAATTAATACGACTCACTATAGGGAGACCCA
AGCTG
