>Addgene plasmid #50865 | pcDNA3.1 Flag YFP hNKCC1 A675C C723S C724V A735C (NT847) | addgene partial sequence | sequence record 78661 | CMV-F 5'-CGCAAATGGGCGGTAGGCGTG-3'
GAGCTCTCTGGCTAACTAGAGAACCCACTGCTTACTGGCTTATCGAAATTAATACGACTCACTATAGGGA
GACCCAAGCTGGCTAGCCCGGGCACGGCCGCCACCATGGGAGACTACAAAGACCATGACGGTGATTATAA
AGATCACGACATCGACTACAAGGATGACGATGACAAGGGTGACCCTACCGTCAGCAAGGGCGAGGAGCTG
TTCACCGGGGTGGTGCCCATCCTGGTCGAGCTGGACGGCGACGTAAACGGCCACAAGTTCAGCGTGTCCG
GCGAGGGCGAGGGCGATGCCACCTACGGCAAGCTGACCCTGAAGTTCATCTGCACCACCGGCAAGCTGCC
CGTGCCCTGGCCCACCCTCGTGACCACCTTCGGCTACGGCCTGATGTGCTTCGCCCGCTACCCCGACCAC
ATGAAGCAGCACGACTTCTTCAAGTCCGCCATGCCCGAAGGCTACGTCCAGGAGCGCACCATCTTCTTCA
AGGACGACGGCAACTACAAGACCCGCGCCGAGGTGAAGTTCGAGGGCGACACCCTGGTGAACCGCATCGA
GCTGAAGGGCATCGACTTCAAGGAGGACGGCAACATCCTAGGGCACAAGCTGGAGTACAACTACAACAGC
CACAACGTTTATATCATGGCCGACAAGCAGAAGAACGGCATCAAGGTGAACTTCAAGATCCGCCACAACA
TCGAGGACGGCAGCGTGCAGCTCGCCGACCACTACCAGCAGAACACCCCCATCGGCGACGGCCCCGTGCT
GCTGCCCGACAACCACTACCTGAGCTACCAGTCCAAACTGAGCAAAGACCCCAACGAGAAGCGCGATCAC
ATGGTCCTGCTGGAGTTCGTGACCGCCGCCGGGATCACTCTCGGCATGGACGA
