>Addgene plasmid #50865 | pcDNA3.1 Flag YFP hNKCC1 A675C C723S C724V A735C (NT847) | addgene partial sequence | sequence record 79047 | hNKCC1-int-R 5'-ATATTTGGCTTGGTCGATGG-3'
TCCACAGATCATCAAACCAACATTTTTTGTGAAATCGTGAACAAGATGAAGTAAGGCCGGCCGTGAGTTT
GGCGCTCCTGTCATAACAAGACACTGTGGCCTAAAGTTTTTCACATGGTCCTCCACGCCAGAAAGCCTAA
TACTATGTTGCAGGGCATTGAGGTAAGTCAGGGCTTGTGTAGAGGATCCCCAATTCACATCGGGTTTTTT
GTAGGTAACATAAATATAGAGACCAAGGACTATCACGTAGGTTAGCAAACAAGCCCACCAGTTAATGACG
AACATTACTATCACAGAAAGAATTGCTCCAAGAAGTGAGATCCACATATTGTAGTATTTAAATGCCGGTC
GCCATCCTGGGCTTTTGGCCAGTGAAGCATGGAATACTGAAAAATTGATGAGGGCATAGCTGGCAAGGAA
GAAGTTTGAGATAATTGGACAAATAACATTCAGTTCGGCAATTAAGATGAATCCAAGTGCAATTAAGAAT
GTTAAGATGTAGCCACGTAATGGCTCATTATTTTTCCCATAACCTTTAGCAAACATCTGGAAAGCGGGGT
AGATGTTGTCTTTACATAGGGCCTGAAATATCTTGGGAGCACTCACTAGGGATGCTAATGCGCTAGAAAG
AGTGGCAGAGAATATGCCCGCGGAAATTAGTGGTGTAAATCCTGACACCATACTCATTACCTGAAAGTTG
TTCATTAGGCCGTAGCTACAAGGACTGGATTCACAAGATGAAAAATCAAAGTTTAATTTGCAGGCTGCGC
TAGTACAGTTTGTTAGCTCTGTTACGATAGTGTCATTAACATTACCAGTGGCATCGCGTACGACACAAGA
ACCTACAGACACGGCAATTCCTACATAAACCAATGTAGTAATTAAAATGGCTAGGAGTGTTCCTTTGGGT
ATGGCTGACTGAGGATCTGCAAGATCACCTGAGATATTTGCGCCAGCCA
