>Addgene plasmid #50865 | pcDNA3.1 Flag YFP hNKCC1 A675C C723S C724V A735C (NT847) | addgene partial sequence | sequence record 79789 | T7 (5'-TAATACGACTCACTATAGGG-3')
CGGCCGCCACCATGGGAGACTACAAAGACCATGACGGTGATTATAAAGATCACGACATCGACTACAAGGA
TGACGATGACAAGGGTGACCCTACCGTCAGCAAGGGCGAGGAGCTGTTCACCGGGGTGGTGCCCATCCTG
GTCGAGCTGGACGGCGACGTAAACGGCCACAAGTTCAGCGTGTCCGGCGAGGGCGAGGGCGATGCCACCT
ACGGCAAGCTGACCCTGAAGTTCATCTGCACCACCGGCAAGCTGCCCGTGCCCTGGCCCACCCTCGTGAC
CACCTTCGGCTACGGCCTGATGTGCTTCGCCCGCTACCCCGACCACATGAAGCAGCACGACTTCTTCAAG
TCCGCCATGCCCGAAGGCTACGTCCAGGAGCGCACCATCTTCTTCAAGGACGACGGCAACTACAAGACCC
GCGCCGAGGTGAAGTTCGAGGGCGACACCCTGGTGAACCGCATCGAGCTGAAGGGCATCGACTTCAAGGA
GGACGGCAACATCCTAGGGCACAAGCTGGAGTACAACTACAACAGCCACAACGTTTATATCATGGCCGAC
AAGCAGAAGAACGGCATCAAGGTGAACTTCAAGATCCGCCACAACATCGAGGACGGCAGCGTGCAGCTCG
CCGACCACTACCAGCAGAACACCCCCATCGGCGACGGCCCCGTGCTGCTGCCCGACAACCACTACCTGAG
CTACCAGTCCAAACTGAGCAAAGACCCCAACGAGAAGCGCGATCACATGGTCCTGCTGGAGTTCGTGACC
GCCGCCGGGATCACTCTCGGCATGGACGAGCTCTACAAGGGTGACCTGGAGCCGAGGCCCACGGCTCCTA
GCTCCGGCGCGCCAGGCCTCGCCGGAGTCGGCGAAACGCCGAGCGCCGCTGCGCTGGCCGCAGCCAGGGT
GGAACTGCCCGGAACCGCTGTGCCCTCGGTGCCGGAGGATGCTGCGCCCGCGAGCCGGGACG
